>Addgene plasmid #205989 | pBSII-PGK-FLPo-IRES-Puro | addgene full sequence | sequence record 440524 | Addgene NGS Result
CTAAATTGTAAGCGTTAATATTTTGTTAAAATTCGCGTTAAATTTTTGTTAAATCAGCTCATTTTTTAAC
CAATAGGCCGAAATCGGCAAAATCCCTTATAAATCAAAAGAATAGACCGAGATAGGGT
[37 nt withheld, positions 129-165]
AAAGAACGTGGACTCCAACGTCAAAGG
[49 nt withheld, positions 193-241]
T
[91 nt withheld, positions 243-333]
G
[124 nt withheld, positions 335-458]
CCCATTCGCCATTCAGGCTGCGCAACTGTTGGGAAGGGCGATCGGTGCGGGCCTCTTCGCTATTACGCCA
GCTGGCGAAAGGGGGATGTGCTGCAAGGCGATTAAGTTGGGTAACGCCAGGGTTTTCCCAGTCACGACGT
TGTAAAACGACGGCCAGTGAGCGCGCGTAATACGACTCACTATAGGGCGAATTGGGTACCGGGTAGGGGA
GGCGCTTTTCCCAAGGCAGTCTGGAGCATGCGCTTTAGCAGCCCCGCTGGGCACTTGGCGCTACACAAGT
GGCCTCTGGCCTCGCACACATTCCACATCCACCGGTAGGCGCCAACCGGCTCCGTTCTTTGGTGGCCCCT
TCGCGCCACCTTCTACTCCTCCCCTAGTCAGGAAGTTCCCCCCCGCCCCGCAGCTCGCGTCGTGCAGGAC
GTGACAAATGGAAGTAGCACGTCTCACTAGTCTCGTGCAGATGGACAGCACCGCTGAGCAATGGAAGCGG
GTAGGCCTTTGGGGCAGCGGCCAATAGCAGCTTTGCTCCTTCGCTTTCTGGGCTCAGAGGCTGGGAAGGG
GTGGGTCCGGGGGCGGGCTCAGGGGCGGGCTCAGGGGCGGGGCGGGCGCCCGAAGGTCCTCCGGAGGCCC
GGCATTCTGCACGCTTCAAAAGCGCACGTCTGCCGCGCTGTTCTCCTCTTCCTCATCTCCGGGCCTTTCG
ACCATCGCCGCCACCCTCGAGGTCGACGGTATCGATAAGCTTGATATCGAATTCATGGCTCCTAAGAAGA
AGAGGAAGGTGATGAGCCAGTTCGACATCCTGTGCAAGACCCCCCCCAAGGTGCTGGTGCGGCAGTTCGT
GGAGAGATTCGAGAGGCCCAGCGGCGAGAAGATCGCCAGCTGTGCCGCCGAGCTGACCTACCTGTGCTGG
ATGATCACCCACAACGGCACCGCCATCAAGAGGGCCACCTTCATGAGCTACAACACCATCATCAGCAACA
GCCTGAGCTTCGACATCGTGAACAAGAGCCTGCAGTTCAAGTACAAGACCCAGAAGGCCACCATCCTGGA
GGCCAGCCTGAAGAAGCTGATCCCCGCCTGGGAGTTCACCATCATCCCTTACAACGGCCAGAAGCACCAG
AGCGACATCACCGACATCGTGTCCAGCCTGCAGCTGCAGTTCGAGAGCAGCGAGGAGGCCGACAAGGGCA
ACAGCCACAGCAAGAAGATGCTGAAGGCCCTGCTGTCCGAGGGCGAGAGCATCTGGGAGATCACCGAGAA
GATCCTGAACAGCTTCGAGTACACCAGCAGGTTCACCAAGACCAAGACCCTGTACCAGTTCCTGTTCCTG
GCCACATTCATCAACTGCGGCAGGTTCAGCGACATCAAGAACGTGGACCCCAAGAGCTTCAAGCTGGTGC
AGAACAAGTACCTGGGCGTGATCATTCAGTGCCTGGTGACCGAGACCAAGACAAGCGTGTCCAGGCACAT
CTACTTTTTCAGCGCCAGAGGCAGGATCGACCCCCTGGTGTACCTGGACGAGTTCCTGAGGAACAGCGAG
CCCGTGCTGAAGAGAGTGAACAGGACCGGCAACAGCAGCAGCAACAAGCAGGAGTACCAGCTGCTGAAGG
ACAACCTGGTGCGCAGCTACAACAAGGCCCTGAAGAAGAACGCCCCCTACCCCATCTTCGCTATCAAGAA
CGGCCCTAAGAGCCACATCGGCAGGCACCTGATGACCAGCTTTCTGAGCATGAAGGGCCTGACCGAGCTG
ACAAACGTGGTGGGCAACTGGAGCGACAAGAGGGCCTCCGCCGTGGCCAGGACCACCTACACCCACCAGA
TCACCGCCATCCCCGACCACTACTTCGCCCTGGTGTCCAGGTACTACGCCTACGACCCCATCAGCAAGGA
GATGATCGCCCTGAAGGACGAGACCAACCCCATCGAGGAGTGGCAGCACATCGAGCAGCTGAAGGGCAGC
GCCGAGGGCAGCATCAGATACCCCGCCTGGAACGGCATCATCAGCCAGGAGGTGCTGGACTACCTGAGCA
GCTACATCAACAGGCGGATCTGAGCGGCCGCACCCCTCTCCCTCCCCCCCCCCTAACGTTACTGGCCGAA
GCCGCTTGGAATAAGGCCGGTGTGCGTTTGTCTATATGTTATTTTCCACCATATTGCCGTCTTTTGGCAA
TGTGAGGGCCCGGAAACCTGGCCCTGTCTTCTTGACGAGCATTCCTAGGGGTCTTTCCCCTCTCGCCAAA
GGAATGCAAGGTCTGTTGAATGTCGTGAAGGAAGCAGTTCCTCTGGAAGCTTCTTGAAGACAAACAACGT
CTGTAGCGACCCTTTGCAGGCAGCGGAACCCCCCACCTGGCGACAGGTGCCTCTGCGGCCAAAAGCCACG
TGTATAAGATACACCTGCAAAGGCGGCACAACCCCAGTGCCACGTTGTGAGTTGGATAGTTGTGGAAAGA
GTCAAATGGCTCTCCTCAAGCGTATTCAACAAGGGGCTGAAGGATGCCCAGAAGGTACCCCATTGTATGG
GATCTGATCTGGGGCCTCGGTGCACATGCTTTACATGTGTTTAGTCGAGGTTAAAAAAACGTCTAGGCCC
CCCGAACCACGGGGACGTGGTTTTCCTTTGAAAAACACGATGATAATATGGCCACACATATGATGACCGA
GTACAAGCCCACGGTGCGCCTCGCCACCCGCGACGACGTCCCCAGGGCCGTACGCACCCTCGCCGCCGCG
TTCGCCGACTACCCCGCCACGCGCCACACCGTCGATCCGGACCGCCACATCGAGCGGGTCACCGAGCTGC
AAGAACTCTTCCTCACGCGCGTCGGGCTCGACATCGGCAAGGTGTGGGTCGCGGACGACGGCGCCGCGGT
GGCGGTCTGGACCACGCCGGAGAGCGTCGAAGCGGGGGCGGTGTTCGCCGAGATCGGCCCGCGCATGGCC
GAGTTGAGCGGTTCCCGGCTGGCCGCGCAGCAACAGATGGAAGGCCTCCTGGCGCCGCACCGGCCCAAGG
AGCCCGCGTGGTTCCTGGCCACCGTCGGCGTCTCGCCCGACCACCAGGGCAAGGGTCTGGGCAGCGCCGT
CGTGCTCCCCGGAGTGGAGGCGGCCGAGCGCGCCGGGGTGCCCGCCTTCCTGGAGACCTCCGCGCCCCGC
AACCTCCCCTTCTACGAGCGGCTCGGCTTCACCGTCACCGCCGACGTCGAGGTGCCCGAAGGACCGCGCA
CCTGGTGCATGACCCGCAAGCCCGGTGCCTGAATCGATGTCGACAATCAACCTCTGGATTACAAAATTTG
TGAAAGATTGACTGGTATTCTTAACTATGTTGCTCCTTTTACGCTATGTGGATACGCTGCTTTAATGCCT
TTGTATCATGCGTTAACTAAACTTGTTTATTGCAGCTTATAATGGTTACAAATAAAGCAATAGCATCACA
AATTTCACAAATAAAGCATTTTTTTCACTGCATTCTAGTTGTGGTTTGTCCAAACTCATCAATGTATCTT
ATCATGTCTGGAATTGACTCAAATGATGTCAATTAGTCTATCAGAAGCTCATCTGGTCTCCCTTCCGGGG
GACAAGGAGCTCCAGCTTTTGTTCCCTTTAGTGAGGGTTAATTGCGCGCTTGGCGTAATCATGGTCATAG
CTGTTTCCTGTGTGAAATTGTTATCCGCTCACAATTCCACACAACATACGAGCCGGAAGCATAAAGTGTA
AAGCCTGGGGTGCCTAATGAGTGAGCTAACTCACATTAATTGCGTTGCGCTCACTGCCCGCTTTCCAGTC
GGGAAACCTGTCGTGCCAGCTGCATTAATGAATCGGCCAACGCGCGGGGAGAGGCGGTTTGCGTATTGGG
CGCTCTTCCGCTTCCTCGCTCACTGACTCGCTGCGCTCGGTCGTTCGGCTGCGGCGAGCGGTATCAGCTC
ACTCAAAGGCGGTAATACGGTTATCCACAGAATCAGGGGATAACGCAGGAAAGAACATGTGAGCAAAAGG
CCAGCAAAAGGCCAGGAACCGTAAAAAGGCCGCGTTGCTGGCGTTTTTCCATAGGCTCCGCCCCCCTGAC
GAGCATCACAAAAATCGACGCTCAAGTCAGAGGTGGCGAAACCCGACAGGACTATAAAGATACCAGGCGT
TTCCCCCTGGAAGCTCCCTCGTGCGCTCTCCTGTTCCGACCCTGCCGCTTACCGGATACCTGTCCGCCTT
TCTCCCTTCGGGAAGCGTGGCGCTTTCTCATAGCTCACGCTGTAGGTATCTCAGTTCGGTGTAGGTCGTT
CGCTCCAAGCTGGGCTGTGTGCACGAACCCCCCGTTCAGCCCGACCGCTGCGCCTTATCCGGTAACTATC
GTCTTGAGTCCAACCCGGTAAGACACGACTTATCGCCACTGGCAGCAGCCACTGGTAACAGGATTAGCAG
AGCGAGGTATGTAGGCGGTGCTACAGAGTTCTTGAAGTGGTGGCCTAACTACGGCTACACTAGAAGAACA
GTATTTGGTATCTGCGCTCTGCTGAAGCCAGTTACCTTCGGAAAAAGAGTTGGTAGCTCTTGATCCGGCA
AACAAACCACCGCTGGTAGCGGTGGTTTTTTTGTTTGCAAGCAGCAGATTACGCGCAGAAAAAAAGGATC
TCAAGAAGATCCTTTGATCTTTTCTACGGGGTCTGACGCTCAGTGGAACGAAAACTCACGTTAAGGGATT
TTGGTCATGAGATTATCAAAAAGGATCTTCACCTAGATCCTTTTAAATTAAAAATGAAGTTTTAAATCAA
TCTAAAGTATATATGAGTAAACTTGGTCTGACAGTTACCAATGCTTAATCAGTGAGGCACCTATCTCAGC
GATCTGTCTATTTCGTTCATCCATAGTTGCCTGACTCCCCGTCGTGTAGATAACTACGATACGGGAGGGC
TTACCATCTGGCCCCAGTGCTGCAATGATACCGCGAGACCCACGCTCACCGGCTCCAGATTTATCAGCAA
TAAACCAGCCAGCCGGAAGGGCCGAGCGCAGAAGTGGTCCTGCAACTTTATCCGCCTCCATCCAGTCTAT
TAATTGTTGCCGGGAAGCTAGAGTAAGTAGTTCGCCAGTTAATAGTTTGCGCAACGTTGTTGCCATTGCT
ACAGGCATCGTGGTGTCACGCTCGTCGTTTGGTATGGCTTCATTCAGCTCCGGTTCCCAACGATCAAGGC
GAGTTACATGATCCCCCATGTTGTGCAAAAAAGCGGTTAGCTCCTTCGGTCCTCCGATCGTTGTCAGAAG
TAAGTTGGCCGCAGTGTTATCACTCATGGTTATGGCAGCACTGCATAATTCTCTTACTGTCATGCCATCC
GTAAGATGCTTTTCTGTGACTGGTGAGTACTCAACCAAGTCATTCTGAGAATAGTGTATGCGGCGACCGA
GTTGCTCTTGCCCGGCGTCAATACGGGATAATACCGCGCCACATAGCAGAACTTTAAAAGTGCTCATCAT
TGGAAAACGTTCTTCGGGGCGAAAACTCTCAAGGATCTTACCGCTGTTGAGATCCAGTTCGATGTAACCC
ACTCGTGCACCCAACTGATCTTCAGCATCTTTTACTTTCACCAGCGTTTCTGGGTGAGCAAAAACAGGAA
GGCAAAATGCCGCAAAAAAGGGAATAAGGGCGACACGGAAATGTTGAATACTCATACTCTTCCTTTTTCA
ATATTATTGAAGCATTTATCAGGGTTATTGTCTCATGAGCGGATACATATTTGAATGTATTTAGAAAAAT
AAACAAATAGGGGTTCCGCGCACATTTCCCCGAAAAGTGCCAC
Features (pLannotate 1.2.2; 18 found; start..end, strand, type, name):
     30..458     -  rep_origin     f1 ori (sequence partly withheld): f1 bacteriophage origin of replication; arrow indicates direction of (+) strand synthesis
    463..618     -  CDS            lacZα (fragment): LacZα fragment of β-galactosidase; lacZ fragment
    626..644     +  promoter       T7 promoter: promoter for bacteriophage T7 RNA polymerase
    659..1158    +  promoter       PGK promoter: mouse phosphoglycerate kinase 1 promoter
   1172..1212    -  misc_feature   MCS (fragment): pBluescript multiple cloning site
   1213..2511    +  CDS            FLPo: nuclear-targeted site-specific recombinase FLPo is a mouse codon-optimized fusion between the SV40 nuclear localization signal and a thermostable version of the Saccharomyces cerevisiae site-specific recombinase FLP. Recombination occurs at FRT sequences.
   2632..3094    +  misc_feature   IRES: internal ribosome entry site (IRES) of the encephalomyocarditis virus (EMCV)
   3111..3710    +  CDS            PuroR: puromycin N-acetyltransferase; pac from Streptomyces alboniger; confers resistance to puromycin
   3723..3829    +  misc_feature   WPRE (fragment): woodchuck hepatitis virus posttranscriptional regulatory element
   3838..3959    +  polyA_signal   SV40 poly(A) signal: SV40 polyadenylation signal
   4053..4071    -  promoter       T3 promoter: promoter for bacteriophage T3 RNA polymerase
   4116..4132    -  protein_bind   lac operator: The lac repressor binds to the lac operator to inhibit transcription in E. coli. This inhibition can be relieved by adding lactose or isopropyl-β-D-thiogalactopyranoside (IPTG). lac repressor encoded by lacI
   4140..4170    -  promoter       lac promoter: promoter for the E. coli lac operon
   4185..4206    -  protein_bind   CAP binding site: CAP binding activates transcription in the presence of cAMP. E. coli catabolite activator protein
   4219..4311    -  CDS            lacI (fragment): lac repressor; lacI; The lac repressor binds to the lac operator to inhibit transcription in E. coli. This inhibition can be relieved by adding lactose or isopropyl-β-D-thiogalactopyranoside (IPTG).
   4494..5082    -  rep_origin     ori: high-copy-number ColE1/pMB1/pBR322/pUC origin of replication
   5253..6113    -  CDS            AmpR: β-lactamase; bla; confers resistance to ampicillin, carbenicillin, and related antibiotics
   6114..6218    -  promoter       AmpR promoter: bla
