[The description below was written by a language model from this plasmid's Addgene catalogue record and pLannotate feature annotations shown in this document.]
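Description:
pBSII-PGK-FLPo-IRES-Puro is a 6.2 kb non-viral mammalian expression plasmid built on the pBluescriptII SK+ backbone. It is propagated in E. coli as a high-copy plasmid through its ColE1/pUC-type origin and selected with ampicillin via the β-lactamase gene. The backbone also retains the usual pBluescript elements: an f1 phage origin, flanking T7 and T3 promoters, and remnants of the lacZα/lac promoter region, now interrupted by the inserted cassette.

The payload is a single bicistronic transcription unit assembled in three restriction-cloned pieces. The mouse phosphoglycerate kinase 1 (PGK) promoter, a constitutive promoter of moderate strength that works well in many mammalian cell types, drives FLPo. FLPo is a mouse codon-optimized, thermostable version of the yeast FLP site-specific recombinase fused to an SV40 nuclear localization signal, and it catalyses recombination between FRT sites. The record notes that the FLPo insert came from the plasmid pDIRE. Downstream, an EMCV internal ribosome entry site allows cap-independent translation of puromycin N-acetyltransferase from the same mRNA, so puromycin-resistant cells should also be expressing the recombinase. The annotated sequence shows a short WPRE fragment followed by an SV40 polyadenylation signal terminating the transcript.

The stated purpose is co-expression of Flp recombinase and puromycin resistance. This arrangement suits transfection followed by puromycin selection to enrich for cells in which FRT-flanked sequences are excised, inverted or exchanged. The associated publication concerns the function of a Klf4 enhancer in the naive pluripotent state, but the record does not specify exactly how the plasmid was used in that work.
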