Addgene plasmid #205989: pBSII-PGK-FLPo-IRES-Puro
Purpose: Expresses Flp recombinase and puromycin resistance
Depositing lab: Sharon Torigoe. Depositing organization: Lewis & Clark College. Publication: A suboptimal OCT4-SOX2 binding site facilitates the naive-state specific function of a Klf4 enhancer. Waite JB, Boytz R, Traeger AR, Lind TM, Lumbao-Conradson K, Torigoe SE. PLoS One. 2024 Sep 30;19(9):e0311120. doi: 10.1371/journal.pone.0311120. eCollection 2024. PubMed 39348365.
Backbone
  Vector backbone: pBluescriptII SK+
  Backbone size w/o insert (bp): 3000
  Total vector size (bp): 6241
  Vector type: Mammalian Expression
  Selectable markers: Puromycin
Growth in bacteria
  Bacterial resistance: Ampicillin, 100 μg/mL
  Growth temperature: 37°C
  Growth strain: DH5alpha
  Copy number: High Copy
Gene/Insert 1
  Gene/Insert name: PGK promoter
  Species: M. musculus (mouse)
  Insert size (bp): 500
  Cloning method: Restriction Enzyme; 5′ cloning site KpnI (not destroyed); 3′ cloning site XhoI (not destroyed)
  Sequencing primers: 5′ M13F
Gene/Insert 2
  Gene/Insert name: FLPo (alt name: optimized Flpo expression cassette)
  Insert size (bp): 1300
  Entrez Gene: flp
  Promoter: PGK promoter
  Cloning method: Restriction Enzyme; 5′ cloning site EcoRI (not destroyed); 3′ cloning site NotI (not destroyed)
  Sequencing primers: 5′ aagaagaagaggaaggtgatgagc; 3′ AAGACGGCAATATGGTGGAA
Gene/Insert 3
  Gene/Insert name: IRES-PuroR cassette (alt name: Internal ribosome entry site with Puromycin resistance gene)
  Insert size (bp): 574
  Cloning method: Restriction Enzyme; 5′ cloning site NotI (not destroyed); 3′ cloning site SacI (not destroyed)
  Sequencing primers: 5′ ATCGAATTCCTGCAGCCC; 3′ M13R
Resource information
  A portion of this plasmid was derived from a plasmid made by: FLPo insert from pDIRE (Addgene #26745)
Terms and licenses: Academic/Nonprofit Terms; Industry Terms: Not Available to Industry
How to cite: pBSII-PGK-FLPo-IRES-Puro was a gift from Sharon Torigoe (Addgene plasmid # 205989 ; http://n2t.net/addgene:205989 ; RRID:Addgene_205989)
